>Addgene plasmid #83329 | Pentaprobe PP4 | addgene full sequence | sequence record 162202 | Addgene Assembled Sequence
GACGGATCGGGAGATCTCCCGATCCCCTATGGTCGACTCTCAGTACAATCTGCTCTGATGCCGCATAGTT
AAGCCAGTATCTGCTCCCTGCTTGTGTGTTGGAGGTCGCTGAGTAGTGCGCGAGCAAAATTTAAGCTACA
ACAAGGCAAGGGCTGACCGACAATTGCATGAAGAATCTGCTTAGGGTTAGGCGTTTTGCGCTGCTTCGCG
ATGTACGGGCCAGATATACGCGTTGACATTGATTATTGACTAGTTATTAATAGTAATCAATTACGGGGTC
ATTAGTTCATAGCCCATATATGGAGTTCCGCGTTACATAACTTACGGTAAATGGCCCGCCTGGCTGACCG
CCCAACGACCCCCGCCCATTGACGTCAATAATGACGTATGTTCCCATAGTAACGCCAATAGGGACTTTCC
ATTGACGTCAATGGGTGGAGTATTTACGGTAAACTGCCCACTTGGCAGTACATCAAGTGTATCATATGCC
AAGTACGCCCCCTATTGACGTCAATGACGGTAAATGGCCCGCCTGGCATTATGCCCAGTACATGACCTTA
TGGGACTTTCCTACTTGGCAGTACATCTACGTATTAGTCATCGCTATTACCATGGTGATGCGGTTTTGGC
AGTACATCAATGGGCGTGGATAGCGGTTTGACTCACGGGGATTTCCAAGTCTCCACCCCATTGACGTCAA
TGGGAGTTTGTTTTGGCACCAAAATCAACGGGACTTTCCAAAATGTCGTAACAACTCCGCCCCATTGACG
CAAATGGGCGGTAGGCGTGTACGGTGGGAGGTCTATATAAGCAGAGCTCTCTGGCTAACTAGAGAACCCA
CTGCTTACTGGCTTATCGAAATTAATACGACTCACTATAGGGAGACCCAAGCTTGGTACTATCCTACCCA
TTGGGCTCATCTGATCCATCCGGTCCCGTCCACTCGGCTATGTTATGCTGTATTGCAGTCGTGTCGCGTC
GAGCTGCCCTAATCCCACCCTAGAGGGCCCTATTCTATAGTGTCACCTAAATGCTAGAGCTCGCTGATCA
GCCTCGACTGTGCCTTCTAGTTGCCAGCCATCTGTTGTTTGCCCCTCCCCCGTGCCTTCCTTGACCCTGG
AAGGTGCCACTCCCACTGTCCTTTCCTAATAAAATGAGGAAATTGCATCGCATTGTCTGAGTAGGTGTCA
TTCTATTCTGGGGGGTGGGGTGGGGCAGGACAGCAAGGGGGAGGATTGGGAAGACAATAGCAGGCATGCT
GGGGATGCGGTGGGCTCTATGGCTTCTGAGGCGGAAAGAACCAGCTGGGGCTCTAGGGGGTATCCCC
[124 nt withheld, positions 1328-1451]
C
[91 nt withheld, positions 1453-1543]
A
[49 nt withheld, positions 1545-1593]
CCTTTGACGTTGGAGTCCACGTTCTTT
[37 nt withheld, positions 1621-1657]
ACCCTATCTCGGTCTATTCTTTTGATTTATAAGGGATTTTGCCGATTTCGGCCTATTGGTTAAAAAATGA
GCTGATTTAACAAAAATTTAACGCGAATTAATTCTGTGGAATGTGTGTCAGTTAGGGTGTGGAAAGTCCC
CAGGCTCCCCAGGCAGGCAGAAGTATGCAAAGCATGCATCTCAATTAGTCAGCAACCAGGTGTGGAAAGT
CCCCAGGCTCCCCAGCAGGCAGAAGTATGCAAAGCATGCATCTCAATTAGTCAGCAACCATAGTCCCGCC
CCTAACTCCGCCCATCCCGCCCCTAACTCCGCCCAGTTCCGCCCATTCTCCGCCCCATGGCTGACTAATT
TTTTTTATTTATGCAGAGGCCGAGGCCGCCTCTGCCTCTGAGCTATTCCAGAAGTAGTGAGGAGGCTTTT
TTGGAGGCCTAGGCTTTTGCAAAAAGCTCCCGGGAGCTTGTATATCCATTTTCGGATCTGATCAAGAGAC
AGGATGAGGATCGTTTCGCATGATTGAACAAGATGGATTGCACGCAGGTTCTCCGGCCGCTTGGGTGGAG
AGGCTATTCGGCTATGACTGGGCACAACAGACAATCGGCTGCTCTGATGCCGCCGTGTTCCGGCTGTCAG
CGCAGGGGCGCCCGGTTCTTTTTGTCAAGACCGACCTGTCCGGTGCCCTGAATGAACTGCAGGACGAGGC
AGCGCGGCTATCGTGGCTGGCCACGACGGGCGTTCCTTGCGCAGCTGTGCTCGACGTTGTCACTGAAGCG
GGAAGGGACTGGCTGCTATTGGGCGAAGTGCCGGGGCAGGATCTCCTGTCATCTCACCTTGCTCCTGCCG
AGAAAGTATCCATCATGGCTGATGCAATGCGGCGGCTGCATACGCTTGATCCGGCTACCTGCCCATTCGA
CCACCAAGCGAAACATCGCATCGAGCGAGCACGTACTCGGATGGAAGCCGGTCTTGTCGATCAGGATGAT
CTGGACGAAGAGCATCAGGGGCTCGCGCCAGCCGAACTGTTCGCCAGGCTCAAGGCGCGCATGCCCGACG
GCGAGGATCTCGTCGTGACCCATGGCGATGCCTGCTTGCCGAATATCATGGTGGAAAATGGCCGCTTTTC
TGGATTCATCGACTGTGGCCGGCTGGGTGTGGCGGACCGCTATCAGGACATAGCGTTGGCTACCCGTGAT
ATTGCTGAAGAGCTTGGCGGCGAATGGGCTGACCGCTTCCTCGTGCTTTACGGTATCGCCGCTCCCGATT
CGCAGCGCATCGCCTTCTATCGCCTTCTTGACGAGTTCTTCTGAGCGGGACTCTGGGGTTCGAAATGACC
GACCAAGCGACGCCCAACCTGCCATCACGAGATTTCGATTCCACCGCCGCCTTCTATGAAAGGTTGGGCT
TCGGAATCGTTTTCCGGGACGCCGGCTGGATGATCCTCCAGCGCGGGGATCTCATGCTGGAGTTCTTCGC
CCACCCCAACTTGTTTATTGCAGCTTATAATGGTTACAAATAAAGCAATAGCATCACAAATTTCACAAAT
AAAGCATTTTTTTCACTGCATTCTAGTTGTGGTTTGTCCAAACTCATCAATGTATCTTATCATGTCTGTA
TACCGTCGACCTCTAGCTAGAGCTTGGCGTAATCATGGTCATAGCTGTTTCCTGTGTGAAATTGTTATCC
GCTCACAATTCCACACAACATACGAGCCGGAAGCATAAAGTGTAAAGCCTGGGGTGCCTAATGAGTGAGC
TAACTCACATTAATTGCGTTGCGCTCACTGCCCGCTTTCCAGTCGGGAAACCTGTCGTGCCAGCTGCATT
AATGAATCGGCCAACGCGCGGGGAGAGGCGGTTTGCGTATTGGGCGCTCTTCCGCTTCCTCGCTCACTGA
CTCGCTGCGCTCGGTCGTTCGGCTGCGGCGAGCGGTATCAGCTCACTCAAAGGCGGTAATACGGTTATCC
ACAGAATCAGGGGATAACGCAGGAAAGAACATGTGAGCAAAAGGCCAGCAAAAGGCCAGGAACCGTAAAA
AGGCCGCGTTGCTGGCGTTTTTCCATAGGCTCCGCCCCCCTGACGAGCATCACAAAAATCGACGCTCAAG
TCAGAGGTGGCGAAACCCGACAGGACTATAAAGATACCAGGCGTTTCCCCCTGGAAGCTCCCTCGTGCGC
TCTCCTGTTCCGACCCTGCCGCTTACCGGATACCTGTCCGCCTTTCTCCCTTCGGGAAGCGTGGCGCTTT
CTCAATGCTCACGCTGTAGGTATCTCAGTTCGGTGTAGGTCGTTCGCTCCAAGCTGGGCTGTGTGCACGA
ACCCCCCGTTCAGCCCGACCGCTGCGCCTTATCCGGTAACTATCGTCTTGAGTCCAACCCGGTAAGACAC
GACTTATCGCCACTGGCAGCAGCCACTGGTAACAGGATTAGCAGAGCGAGGTATGTAGGCGGTGCTACAG
AGTTCTTGAAGTGGTGGCCTAACTACGGCTACACTAGAAGGACAGTATTTGGTATCTGCGCTCTGCTGAA
GCCAGTTACCTTCGGAAAAAGAGTTGGTAGCTCTTGATCCGGCAAACAAACCACCGCTGGTAGCGGTGGT
TTTTTTGTTTGCAAGCAGCAGATTACGCGCAGAAAAAAAGGATCTCAAGAAGATCCTTTGATCTTTTCTA
CGGGGTCTGACGCTCAGTGGAACGAAAACTCACGTTAAGGGATTTTGGTCATGAGATTATCAAAAAGGAT
CTTCACCTAGATCCTTTTAAATTAAAAATGAAGTTTTAAATCAATCTAAAGTATATATGAGTAAACTTGG
TCTGACAGTTACCAATGCTTAATCAGTGAGGCACCTATCTCAGCGATCTGTCTATTTCGTTCATCCATAG
TTGCCTGACTCCCCGTCGTGTAGATAACTACGATACGGGAGGGCTTACCATCTGGCCCCAGTGCTGCAAT
GATACCGCGAGACCCACGCTCACCGGCTCCAGATTTATCAGCAATAAACCAGCCAGCCGGAAGGGCCGAG
CGCAGAAGTGGTCCTGCAACTTTATCCGCCTCCATCCAGTCTATTAATTGTTGCCGGGAAGCTAGAGTAA
GTAGTTCGCCAGTTAATAGTTTGCGCAACGTTGTTGCCATTGCTACAGGCATCGTGGTGTCACGCTCGTC
GTTTGGTATGGCTTCATTCAGCTCCGGTTCCCAACGATCAAGGCGAGTTACATGATCCCCCATGTTGTGC
AAAAAAGCGGTTAGCTCCTTCGGTCCTCCGATCGTTGTCAGAAGTAAGTTGGCCGCAGTGTTATCACTCA
TGGTTATGGCAGCACTGCATAATTCTCTTACTGTCATGCCATCCGTAAGATGCTTTTCTGTGACTGGTGA
GTACTCAACCAAGTCATTCTGAGAATAGTGTATGCGGCGACCGAGTTGCTCTTGCCCGGCGTCAATACGG
GATAATACCGCGCCACATAGCAGAACTTTAAAAGTGCTCATCATTGGAAAACGTTCTTCGGGGCGAAAAC
TCTCAAGGATCTTACCGCTGTTGAGATCCAGTTCGATGTAACCCACTCGTGCACCCAACTGATCTTCAGC
ATCTTTTACTTTCACCAGCGTTTCTGGGTGAGCAAAAACAGGAAGGCAAAATGCCGCAAAAAAGGGAATA
AGGGCGACACGGAAATGTTGAATACTCATACTCTTCCTTTTTCAATATTATTGAAGCATTTATCAGGGTT
ATTGTCTCATGAGCGGATACATATTTGAATGTATTTAGAAAAATAAACAAATAGGGGTTCCGCGCACATT
TCCCCGAAAAGTGCCACCTGACGTC
Features (pLannotate 1.2.2; 20 found; start..end, strand, type, name):
     36..80      -  misc_feature   bom (fragment): basis of mobility region from pBR322
    235..614     +  enhancer       CMV enhancer: human cytomegalovirus immediate early enhancer
    615..818     +  promoter       CMV promoter: human cytomegalovirus (CMV) immediate early promoter
    814..847     +  LTR            5' LTR (truncated) (fragment): truncated 5' long terminal repeat (LTR) from HIV-1
    863..881     +  promoter       T7 promoter: promoter for bacteriophage T7 RNA polymerase
   1014..1032    -  promoter       SP6 promoter: promoter for bacteriophage SP6 RNA polymerase
   1058..1282    +  polyA_signal   bGH poly(A) signal: bovine growth hormone polyadenylation signal
   1286..1307    +  promoter       SV40 promoter (fragment): SV40 enhancer and early promoter
   1328..1756    +  rep_origin     f1 ori (sequence partly withheld): f1 bacteriophage origin of replication; arrow indicates direction of (+) strand synthesis
   1770..2100    +  promoter       SV40 promoter: SV40 enhancer and early promoter
   2167..2958    +  CDS            neo: KKA2_KLEPN - Also known as kan, nptII. Experimental evidence at protein level: Swiss-Prot protein existence level 1. Resistance to kanamycin, neomycin, paromomycin, ribostamycin, butirosin and gentamicin B. From Klebsiella pneumoniae.
   2982..3140    +  CDS            ble (fragment): BLE_KLEPN - Experimental evidence at protein level: Swiss-Prot protein existence level 1. Binding protein with a strong affinity to the bleomycin family of antibiotics. Binds to CL990; an antimitotic-antibiotic compound. From Klebsiella pneumoniae.
   3135..3256    +  polyA_signal   SV40 poly(A) signal: SV40 polyadenylation signal
   3329..3345    -  protein_bind   lac operator: The lac repressor binds to the lac operator to inhibit transcription in E. coli. This inhibition can be relieved by adding lactose or isopropyl-β-D-thiogalactopyranoside (IPTG). lac repressor encoded by lacI
   3353..3383    -  promoter       lac promoter: promoter for the E. coli lac operon
   3398..3419    -  protein_bind   CAP binding site: CAP binding activates transcription in the presence of cAMP. E. coli catabolite activator protein
   3432..3524    -  CDS            lacI (fragment): lac repressor; lacI; The lac repressor binds to the lac operator to inhibit transcription in E. coli. This inhibition can be relieved by adding lactose or isopropyl-β-D-thiogalactopyranoside (IPTG).
   3707..4295    -  rep_origin     ori: high-copy-number ColE1/pMB1/pBR322/pUC origin of replication
   4466..5326    -  CDS            AmpR: β-lactamase; bla; confers resistance to ampicillin, carbenicillin, and related antibiotics
   5327..5431    -  promoter       AmpR promoter: bla
