[The description below was written by a language model from this plasmid's Addgene catalogue record and pLannotate feature annotations shown in this document.]
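Description:
Pentaprobe PP4 is a pcDNA3-based plasmid carrying a short synthetic insert of about 100 bp, PP4, intended as a template for making RNA probes that test whether a protein has RNA-binding activity. The catalogue lists it as both a mammalian expression and an RNA transcription vector. It is maintained in E. coli through a high-copy ColE1/pUC-type origin and selected with ampicillin via the β-lactamase gene and its own promoter. An f1 origin is also present, which allows single-stranded DNA production.

The insert itself is not annotated in the feature table, but the cloning region lies between the T7 promoter and the oppositely oriented SP6 promoter, downstream of the CMV immediate-early enhancer/promoter and upstream of the bGH polyadenylation signal. This arrangement means the PP4 sequence can be transcribed in vitro with phage polymerases, with T7 and SP6 reading opposite strands, which fits the stated RNA transcription use. The CMV promoter listed in the record would drive transcription in mammalian cells, although the stated purpose points to probe synthesis rather than cellular expression. The record does not describe the design of the PP4 sequence beyond its synthetic origin, nor the cloning method used.

The remainder is standard pcDNA3 backbone: an SV40 early promoter driving the neomycin phosphotransferase gene with an SV40 poly(A) signal, which would allow G418 selection of transfected mammalian cells. Small annotated fragments (bom, an HIV-1 LTR fragment, ble, lacI, and lac promoter/operator remnants) appear to be backbone residue or short similarity hits and not functional parts.
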