Addgene plasmid #83329: Pentaprobe PP4
Purpose: Pentaprobe for assesing the RNA binding potential of a protein
Depositing lab: Joel Mackay. Depositing organization: University of Sydney. Publication: A rapid method for assessing the RNA-binding potential of a protein. Bendak K, Loughlin FE, Cheung V, O'Connell MR, Crossley M, Mackay JP. Nucleic Acids Res. 2012 Aug;40(14):e105. doi: 10.1093/nar/gks285. Epub 2012 Apr 3. PubMed 22492509.
Backbone
  Vector backbone: pcDNA3
  Backbone manufacturer: Invitrogen
  Backbone size w/o insert (bp): 5400
  Vector type: Mammalian Expression ; RNA transcription
Growth in bacteria
  Bacterial resistance: Ampicillin, 100 μg/mL
  Growth temperature: 37°C
  Growth strain: DH5alpha
  Copy number: High Copy
Gene/Insert
  Gene/Insert name: PP4
  Species: Synthetic
  Insert size (bp): 100
  Promoter: CMV
  Cloning method: Unknown
  Sequencing primers: 5′ CMV-F; 3′ BGH-R
Terms and licenses: Academic/Nonprofit Terms; Industry Terms: Not Available to Industry
How to cite: Pentaprobe PP4 was a gift from Joel Mackay (Addgene plasmid # 83329 ; http://n2t.net/addgene:83329 ; RRID:Addgene_83329)
