>Addgene plasmid #83329 | Pentaprobe PP4 | depositor partial sequence | sequence record 158588 | Pentaprobe sequence
TATCCTACCCATTGGGCTCATCTGATCCATCCGGTCCCGTCCACTCGGCTATGTTATGCTGTATTGCAGT
CGTGTCGCGTCGAGCTGCCCTAATCCCACC
