>Addgene plasmid #83329 | Pentaprobe PP4 | addgene partial sequence | sequence record 162199 | CMV-F 5'-CGCAAATGGGCGGTAGGCGTG-3'
AGCAGAGCTCTCTGGCTAACTAGAGAACCCACTGCTTACTGGCTTATCGAAATTAATACGACTCACTATA
GGGAGACCCAAGCTTGGTACTATCCTACCCATTGGGCTCATCTGATCCATCCGGTCCCGTCCACTCGGCT
ATGTTATGCTGTATTGCAGTCGTGTCGCGTCGAGCTGCCCTAATCCCACCCTAGAGGGCCCTATTCTATA
GTGTCACCTAAATGCTAGAGCTCGCTGATCAGCCTCGACTGTGCCTTCTAGTTGCCAGCCATCTGTTGTT
TGCCCCTCCCCCGTGCCTTCCTTGACCCTGGAAGGTGCCACTCCCACTGTCCTTTCCTAATAAAATGAGG
AAATTGCATCGCATTGTCTGAGTAGGTGTCATTCTATTCTGGGGGGTGGGGTGGGGCAGGACAGCAAGGG
GGAGGATTGGGAAGACAATAGCAGGCATGCTGGGGATGCGGTGGGCTCTATGGCTTCTGAGGCGGAAAGA
ACCAGCTGGGGCTCTAGGGGGTATCCCC
[124 nt withheld, positions 519-642]
C
[91 nt withheld, positions 644-734]
A
[49 nt withheld, positions 736-784]
CCTTTGACGTTGGAGTCCACGTTCTTT
[37 nt withheld, positions 812-848]
ACCCTATCTCGGTCTATTCTTTTGATTTATAAGGGATTTTGCCGATTTCGGCCTATTGGTTAAAAAATGA
GCTGATTTAACAAAAATTTAACGCGAATTAAT
