>Addgene plasmid #83329 | Pentaprobe PP4 | addgene partial sequence | sequence record 162201 | BGH-rev 5'-TAGAAGGCACAGTCGAGG-3'
CTATAGAATAGGGCCCTCTAGGGTGGGATTAGGGCAGCTCGACGCGACACGACTGCAATACAGCATAACA
TAGCCGAGTGGACGGGACCGGATGGATCAGATGAGCCCAATGGGTAGGATAGTACCAAGCTTGGGTCTCC
CTATAGTGAGTCGTATTAATTTCGATAAGCCAGTAAGCAGTGGGTTCTCTAGTTAGCCAGAGAGCTCTGC
TTATATAGACCTCCCACCGTACACGCCTACCGCCCATTTGCGTCAATGGGGCGGAGTTGTTACGACATTT
TGGAAAGTCCCGTTGATTTTGGTGCCAAAACAAACTCCCATTGACGTCAATGGGGTGGAGACTTGGAAAT
CCCCGTGAGTCAAACCGCTATCCACGCCCATTGATGTACTGCCAAAACCGCATCACCATGGTAATAGCGA
TGACTAATACGTAGATGTACTGCCAAGTAGGAAAGTCCCATAAGGTCATGTACTGGGCATAATGCCAGGC
GGGCCATTTACCGTCATTGACGTCAATAGGGGGCGTACTTGGCATATGATACACTTGATGTACTGCCAAG
TGGGCAGTTTACCGTAAATACTCCACCCATTGACGTCAATGGAAAGTCCCTATTGGCGTTACTATGGGAA
CATACGTCATTATTGACGTCAATGGGCGGGGGTCGTTGGGCGGTCAGCCAGGCGGGCCATTTACCGTAAG
TTATGTAACGCGGAACTCCATATATGGGCTATGAACTAATGACCCCGTAATTGATTACTATTAATAACTA
GTCAATAATCAATGTCAACGCGTATATCTGGCCCGTACATCGCGAAGCAGCGCAAAACGCCTAACCCTAA
GCAGATTCTTCATGCAATTGTCGGTCAGCCCTTGCCTTGTTGTAGCTTAAATTTTG
